Addgene plasmid #234923: pVTCL1-AtbZIP63
Purpose: This all-in-one subcellar localization vector is used to study the nuclear localization of AtbZIP63
Depositing lab: Guoli Song. Depositing organization: Institute of Cotton Research (ICR), CAAS. Publication: An all-in-one plant virus-based vector toolkit for streamlined gene silencing, overexpression, and genome editing. Hao Y, Yuan Z, Li Y, Zuo D, Cheng H, Wang Q, Zhang Y, Lv L, Liu J, Song G. Plant Commun. 2025 May 19:101379. doi: 10.1016/j.xplc.2025.101379. PubMed 40394900.
Backbone
  Vector backbone: pJRT.Agro.CLCrVA.008
  Backbone manufacturer: Tuttle et al Plant Methods. 2012 Aug 1;8(1):27. doi: 10.1186/1746-4811-8-27.
  Vector type: Plant Expression
Growth in bacteria
  Bacterial resistance: Kanamycin, 50 μg/mL
  Growth temperature: 37°C
  Growth strain: DH5alpha
  Copy number: High Copy
Gene/Insert
  Gene/Insert name: AtbZIP63
  Species: A. thaliana (mustard weed)
  Cloning method: Other
Terms and licenses: Academic/Nonprofit Terms; Industry Terms: Not Available to Industry
How to cite: pVTCL1-AtbZIP63 was a gift from Guoli Song (Addgene plasmid # 234923 ; http://n2t.net/addgene:234923 ; RRID:Addgene_234923)
