[The description below was written by a language model from this plasmid's Addgene catalogue record and pLannotate feature annotations shown in this document.]
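Description:
pVTCL1-AtbZIP63 is a 15,978-nt binary plant expression plasmid built on the pJRT.Agro.CLCrVA.008 backbone, an Agrobacterium-deliverable begomovirus vector. It belongs to an all-in-one plant virus-based toolkit for gene silencing, overexpression and genome editing. The backbone has the usual binary-vector features: a high-copy ColE1/pUC-type origin with the pBR322 bom region for propagation in E. coli, and the pVS1 oriV, RepA and StaA functions for replication and stable maintenance in Agrobacterium. A kanamycin resistance gene provides bacterial selection, and nopaline-type left and right T-DNA border repeats delimit the region transferred into plant cells. No plant selectable marker is annotated.

Two expression cassettes sit within the T-DNA. In the first, an enhanced CaMV 35S promoter with a duplicated enhancer drives the Arabidopsis thaliana bZIP63 transcription factor, directly followed by EGFP in what appears to be a C-terminal fusion, and ends in a CaMV poly(A) signal. In the second, a standard CaMV 35S promoter drives an Arabidopsis histone H2B followed by mCherry, which serves as a built-in red nuclear marker. Overlap of the green and red signals can therefore report nuclear localization of AtbZIP63 from a single plasmid, without co-delivering a separate marker construct.

These cassettes are flanked by fragments matching a begomovirus movement protein. The T-DNA also carries geminiviral Rep and REN coding sequences and coat protein fragments, identified by homology to related begomoviruses. Together these suggest that components of both viral genome segments are combined in one plasmid, though the record does not spell this out. A phytoene desaturase fragment, a common visual silencing marker, is annotated next to the coat protein remnants, but its role is not stated.
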