Features (pLannotate 1.2.2; 32 found; start..end, strand, type, name):
     19..120     -  CDS            MVP_ABMVW (fragment): Experimental evidence at protein level: Swiss-Prot protein existence level 1. Transports viral genome to neighboring plant cells directly through plasmosdesmata, without any budding. The movement protein allows efficient cell to cell propagation, by bypassing the host cell wall barrier. Begomovirus genome is shuttled out of nucleus by Nuclear shuttle protein (NSP) and the movement protein transports the DNA-NSP complex to cell plasmodesmata and facilitates further movement across the cell wall. From Abutilon mosaic virus (isolate West India) (AbMV).
    938..1111    -  polyA_signal   CaMV poly(A) signal: cauliflower mosaic virus polyadenylation signal
   1167..1874    -  CDS            mCherry: mCherry is a basic (constitutively fluorescent) red fluorescent protein published in 2004, derived from Discosoma sp.. It is reported to be a very rapidly-maturing monomer with low acid sensitivity.
   1881..2315    -  CDS            H2B10_ARATH: Experimental evidence at protein level: Swiss-Prot protein existence level 1. Core component of nucleosome. Nucleosomes wrap and compact DNA into chromatin, limiting DNA accessibility to the cellular machineries which require DNA as a template. Histones thereby play a central role in transcription regulation, DNA repair, DNA replication and chromosomal stability. DNA accessibility is regulated via a complex set of post-translational modifications of histones, also called histone code, and nucleosome remodeling. From Arabidopsis thaliana (Mouse-ear cress).
   2323..2668    -  promoter       CaMV 35S promoter: strong constitutive promoter from cauliflower mosaic virus
   2698..2872    -  polyA_signal   CaMV poly(A) signal: cauliflower mosaic virus polyadenylation signal
   2880..3599    -  CDS            EGFP: the original enhanced GFP (Yang et al., 1996) mammalian codon-optimized
   3600..4541    -  CDS            BZIP63: BZP63_ARATH - Also known as BZO2H3. Experimental evidence at protein level: Swiss-Prot protein existence level 1. Transcription factor involved in controlling responses to starvation (PubMed:26263501). BZIP2-BZIP63-KIN10 complex binds to the ETFQO promoter to up-regulate its transcription (PubMed:29348240). From Arabidopsis thaliana (Mouse-ear cress).
   4616..5292    -  promoter       CaMV 35S promoter (enhanced): cauliflower mosaic virus 35S promoter with a duplicated enhancer region
   5341..5499    -  CDS            MVP_ABMVW (fragment): Experimental evidence at protein level: Swiss-Prot protein existence level 1. Transports viral genome to neighboring plant cells directly through plasmosdesmata, without any budding. The movement protein allows efficient cell to cell propagation, by bypassing the host cell wall barrier. Begomovirus genome is shuttled out of nucleus by Nuclear shuttle protein (NSP) and the movement protein transports the DNA-NSP complex to cell plasmodesmata and facilitates further movement across the cell wall. From Abutilon mosaic virus (isolate West India) (AbMV).
   6576..6929    -  CDS            PDS (fragment): PDS_SOLLC - Experimental evidence at protein level: Swiss-Prot protein existence level 1. Converts phytoene into zeta-carotene via the intermediary of phytofluene by the symmetrical introduction of two double bonds at the C-11 and C-11' positions of phytoene with a concomitant isomerization of two neighboring double bonds at the C9 and C9' positions from trans to cis. From Solanum lycopersicum (Tomato) (Lycopersicon esculentum).
   6923..7012    +  CDS            CAPSD_ABMVW (fragment): Experimental evidence at protein level: Swiss-Prot protein existence level 1. Encapsidates the viral DNA into characteristic twinned ('geminate') particles. Binds the genomic viral ssDNA and shuttles it into and out of the cell nucleus. The CP of bipartite geminiviruses is not required for cell-to-cell or systemic movement. From Abutilon mosaic virus (isolate West India) (AbMV).
   7015..7410    -  CDS            REN_TGMVY: Experimental evidence at protein level: Swiss-Prot protein existence level 1. Increases viral DNA accumulation. Enhances infectivity and symptom expression (By similarity). From Tomato golden mosaic virus (strain Yellow vein) (TGMV).
   7488..8537    -  CDS            REP_BGYMJ: Experimental evidence at protein level: Swiss-Prot protein existence level 1. Essential for the replication of viral ssDNA. The closed circular ssDNA genome is first converted to a superhelical dsDNA. Rep binds a specific region at the genome origin of replication. It introduces an endonucleolytic nick within the conserved sequence 5'- TAATATTAC-3' in the intergenic region of the genome present in all geminiviruses, thereby initiating the rolling circle replication (RCR). Following cleavage, binds covalently to the 5'-phosphate of DNA as a tyrosyl ester. The cleavage gives rise to a free 3'-OH
   8892..8996    +  CDS            CAPSD_ABMVW (fragment): Experimental evidence at protein level: Swiss-Prot protein existence level 1. Encapsidates the viral DNA into characteristic twinned ('geminate') particles. Binds the genomic viral ssDNA and shuttles it into and out of the cell nucleus. The CP of bipartite geminiviruses is not required for cell-to-cell or systemic movement. From Abutilon mosaic virus (isolate West India) (AbMV).
   9015..9060    +  misc_feature   MCS (fragment): pUC18/19 multiple cloning site
   9063..9217    +  CDS            lacZα (fragment): LacZα fragment of β-galactosidase; lacZ fragment
   9283..9307    +  misc_feature   RB T-DNA repeat: right border repeat from nopaline C58 T-DNA
   9647..10048   +  CDS            Y4CG_SINFN (fragment): Protein inferred from homology: Swiss-Prot protein existence level 3. From Sinorhizobium fredii (strain NBRC 101917 / NGR234).
  10608..11237   +  CDS            pVS1 StaA: stability protein from the Pseudomonas plasmid pVS1 (Heeb et al., 2000)
  11666..12739   +  CDS            pVS1 RepA: replication protein from the Pseudomonas plasmid pVS1 (Heeb et al., 2000)
  12805..12999   +  rep_origin     pVS1 oriV: origin of replication for the Pseudomonas plasmid pVS1 (Heeb et al., 2000)
  13202..13241   +  CDS            rop (fragment): Rop protein, which maintains plasmids at low copy number; rop
  13343..13483   +  misc_feature   bom: basis of mobility region from pBR322
  13669..14257   -  rep_origin     ori: high-copy-number ColE1/pMB1/pBR322/pUC origin of replication
  14344..15138   -  CDS            KanR: aminoglycoside phosphotransferase; aphA-3; confers resistance to kanamycin
  15563..15587   +  misc_feature   LB T-DNA repeat: left border repeat from nopaline C58 T-DNA
  15665..15738   -  promoter       CaMV 35S promoter (enhanced) (fragment): cauliflower mosaic virus 35S promoter with a duplicated enhancer region
  15754..15842   +  CDS            lacI (fragment): lac repressor; lacI; The lac repressor binds to the lac operator to inhibit transcription in E. coli. This inhibition can be relieved by adding lactose or isopropyl-β-D-thiogalactopyranoside (IPTG).
  15855..15876   +  protein_bind   CAP binding site: CAP binding activates transcription in the presence of cAMP. E. coli catabolite activator protein
  15891..15921   +  promoter       lac promoter: promoter for the E. coli lac operon
  15925..15947   +  protein_bind   lac operator (fragment): The lac repressor binds to the lac operator to inhibit transcription in E. coli. This inhibition can be relieved by adding lactose or isopropyl-β-D-thiogalactopyranoside (IPTG). lac repressor encoded by lacI
>Addgene plasmid #234923 | pVTCL1-AtbZIP63 | addgene full sequence | sequence record 476119 | Addgene NGS Result
AATTCGAGCTCATTCGAGCTCCAGAACGATCTCAGTTAGGTCATGGGAAAGCTGATATTCATCCCTCTGA
GACTCTATATAATTAAATGCGTTTGGGGGATTAGCTAATTGAGAATCCATATAGAGAAATATGGCCGCGC
AGCGACGCCGGTTGAAGAATATGAACAAGGAATAAGATGAACAAGGAAGAAGATGAACAAGCAATAATTT
AATTAATTATTGTTAATAAGCATAAATTATGAAAATAATTTTGATGGTAATGAAAGTATTATAAATAATA
TTTAGGAGAAAATATTGTTAAGGAAATATCTGGTTATGTTTATTTGTTAAGGTATATGGGTTTTTATAGA
AACCCAGGAGCAGCTATGGTAAGAAACCCAGGACTCAAAAAATGCCTCTCAACTTCTCTCATATGTTGCG
GAGTCTGGAGTCCCATTTATACCATAGAAAGCATTGGGGGTATAGCATGGTAATTTCACATCGGACTCCA
TACCGCGGCCATCTATATAATATTACTGATGGCCGCGCGAAGTCCCGGTATGCCTTTTCAGCCGTTGGAT
CTGGAGCCGTACCTTTTTCGCGTTCCCATTTTGCCCCTGGAGTCCCGAGCTATTTACGACCCCCTGCCAC
CGAGTCCCCTTCGTGGAGCGCTCTTCGTCCAACACGTGTCCCAACTTTTGCGCATTTTTGACTACCTGTC
GCGCACTTGAATTAAAGTTGCCCTTTTATTTTCTTCCAATTATTTTGCGGCTGAGTAGTCTAGATAATTG
TGACAACTTAGTGAGCAAGTTGTAGGAGGACCCTATCCGTCTGGGAAAATAATTGGGTTTTCACGTGTAC
CAATGGGAAATAATATGTATAGCCTATTTAATTTAGAAAATTAAATAGTTTTAGTAATTCCTATATAATA
GCGTTTACTAGTCTGGGTAAAATTCGTGATCTGGATTTTAGTATGGATTTTGGTTTTAGGAATTAGAAAT
TTTATTGATAGAAGTATTTTACAAATACAAATACATACTAAGGGTTTCTTATATGCTCAACACATGAGCG
AAACCCTATAGGAACCCTAATTCCCTTATCTGGGAACTACTCACACATTATTATGGAGAAACTCGAGCTT
GTCGATCGACAGATCCCGGTCGGCATCTACTCGGTACCCTAGATTACTTGTACAGCTCGTCCATGCCGCC
GGTGGAGTGGCGGCCCTCGGCGCGTTCGTACTGTTCCACGATGGTGTAGTCCTCGTTGTGGGAGGTGATG
TCCAACTTGATGTTGACGTTGTAGGCGCCGGGCAGCTGCACGGGCTTCTTGGCCTTGTAGGTGGTCTTGA
CCTCAGCGTCGTAGTGGCCGCCGTCCTTCAGCTTCAGCCTCTGCTTGATCTCGCCCTTCAGGGCGCCGTC
CTCGGGGTACATCCGCTCGGAGGAGGCCTCCCAGCCCATGGTCTTCTTCTGCATTACGGGGCCGTCGGAG
GGGAAGTTGGTGCCGCGCAGCTTCACCTTGTAGATGAACTCGCCGTCCTGCAGGGAGGAGTCCTGGGTCA
CGGTCACCACGCCGCCGTCCTCGAAGTTCATCACGCGCTCCCACTTGAAGCCCTCGGGGAAGGACAGCTT
CAAGTAGTCGGGGATGTCGGCGGGGTGCTTCACGTAGGCCTTGGAGCCGTACATGAACTGAGGGGACAGG
ATGTCCCAGGCGAAGGGCAGGGGGCCACCCTTGGTCACCTTCAGCTTGGCGGTCTGGGTGCCCTCGTAGG
GGCGGCCCTCGCCCTCGCCCTCGATCTCGAACTCGTGGCCGTTCACGGAGCCCTCCATGTGCACCTTGAA
GCGCATGAACTCCTTGATGATGGCCATGTTATCCTCCTCGCCCTTGCTCACCATGGATCCAGAACTCGTA
AACTTCGTAACCGCCTTAGTCCCTTCAGAAACAGCATGTTTCGCCAACTCTCCAGGCAACACAAGTCTCA
CCGCAGTCTGAATCTCCCTAGAAGTAATCGTCGGCTTCTTGTTGTACCTCGCAAGCTTCGAAGACTCACC
AGCAAGTTTCTCAAAGATATCATTGATGAAACTGTTCATGATTCCCATGGCTTTGCTGGAGATTCCGATA
TCTGGATGAACTTGCTTCAACACCTTGAAGATGTAGATCTTGTATGTCTCAACGTTCTTCTTTGATCTCT
TCTTCTTCTTGTCTCCGGCGCCGGCTGGTTCCTTCGGGAGTTTCTTTCCGGCTTTTGGTTTCTTCTCTGC
CGCTGCTGCTGGTTCGGCTGCCGGAGTTTTCTCTGCCGGTTTCTTCTCCGCTGGTTTCTTATCTGCCTTC
GCCATGGTACCCTGTCCTCTCCAAATGAAATGAACTTCCTTATATAGAGGAAGGGTCTTGCGAAGGATAG
TGGGATTGTGCGTCATCCCTTACGTCAGTGGAGATATCACATCAATCCACTTGCTTTGAAGACGTGGTTG
GAACGTCTTCTTTTTCCACGATGCTCCTCGTGGGTGGGGGTCCATCTTTGGGACCACTGTCGGCAGAGGC
ATCTTCAACGATGGCCTTTCCTTTATCGCAATGATGGCATTTGTAGGAGCCACCTTCCTTTTCCACTATC
TTCACAATAAAGTGACAGATAGCTGGGCAATGGAATCCGAGGAGGTTTCCGGATATTACCCTTTGTTGAA
AAGTCTCAATTGCCCTTTGGTCTTCTGAGACTGTATCGATCTGGATTTTAGTACTGGATTTTGGTTTTAG
GAATTAGAAATTTTATTGATAGAAGTATTTTACAAATACAAATACATACTAAGGGTTTCTTATATGCTCA
ACACATGAGCGAAACCCTATAGGAACCCTAATTCCCTTATCTGGGAACTACTCACACATTATTATGGAGA
AACTCGAGCTTACTTGTACAGCTCGTCCATGCCGAGAGTGATCCCGGCGGCGGTCACGAACTCCAGCAGG
ACCATGTGATCGCGCTTCTCGTTGGGGTCTTTGCTCAGGGCGGACTGGGTGCTCAGGTAGTGGTTGTCGG
GCAGCAGCACGGGGCCGTCGCCGATGGGGGTGTTCTGCTGGTAGTGGTCGGCGAGCTGCACGCTGCCGTC
CTCGATGTTGTGGCGGATCTTGAAGTTCACCTTGATGCCGTTCTTCTGCTTGTCGGCCATGATATAGACG
TTGTGGCTGTTGTAGTTGTACTCCAGCTTGTGCCCCAGGATGTTGCCGTCCTCCTTGAAGTCGATGCCCT
TCAGCTCGATGCGGTTCACCAGGGTGTCGCCCTCGAACTTCACCTCGGCGCGGGTCTTGTAGTTGCCGTC
GTCCTTGAAGAAGATGGTGCGCTCCTGGACGTAGCCTTCGGGCATGGCGGACTTGAAGAAGTCGTGCTGC
TTCATGTGGTCGGGGTAGCGGCTGAAGCACTGCACGCCGTAGGTCAGGGTGGTCACGAGGGTGGGCCAGG
GCACGGGCAGCTTGCCGGTGGTGCAGATGAACTTCAGGGTCAGCTTGCCGTAGGTGGCATCGCCCTCGCC
CTCGCCGGACACGCTGAACTTGTGGCCGTTTACGTCGCCGTCCAGCTCGACCAGGATGGGCACCACCCCG
GTGAACAGCTCCTCGCCCTTGCTCACCATCTGATCCCCAACGCTTCGAATACGTTTCTGCAGATGTTCCA
AGCTCTCAACTCTACGCATCGAAGCTGTTCTGTTCATCTTGCACCCTATCAAGGCCTTGCCTTTGTTCCC
CGAGCTAATGATCTCTGGTGTAGTCACTTGGCTGCTTGTAGTGTCTGGAGAATTTGATGTCTCTGAAGGA
AGAGAGACAGTTGAAACAATCTGAGGCATATTGTGGAACATTGGGTTAAAGCCAGTGAGTCTCTTCACTG
TCTCTTCAGCCATTTTCACCTTTGCTCGTAGTGTCTCAATATTGGCTTTTAAAACTCTGTTTTCTACAGA
TGCATCATTGAATGTTTGAGTTACATCAGTGAGACCCTTCATGAGTTTTGAATTCTCTACACGAAGCTGT
GAAACTTGTGTCTCTAGCTCACTCAAGTGTGCTTGCTTTCTTCTTCTGGACCGTCTAGCTGATTCTCTAT
TAGAGAGCATCCTTTTAACGCGTTTAACATTAGTAGGGTTCATATTAGTTTCACCATCAGCTTCTTCTTC
ATCACCAGAGAGCTCAGATCCACTTGTTATAGCACTGCTCATCATTGGTGTAGCTTTGGAAGAAGCAAGA
GAGGCTTGTTCTGATTCATTGGCTCCACCATTGTCAGATCTACCAGAAGTATCCTGAGGTTTGATGAAAG
TTCCCCTTTTCATGGCGACAGCAGCACAAGCAAGATTAAGTTTACTCTTGAGAAATGCTCTGTATTCCTC
TGAATCTACAGGAACATTAGGAGGAGAGGAGACGGAAACACCACACGCCGTCGTAGATTCTCCGTCGTCT
GCAGCGGCGGAGGATTCTTGTATGAAACGATTGAATGCCCATTCGGAAGCACTGCGATTCAACGACGTCA
TTCCATTAACCGACCAGTGATGGTTACCGGAGATTTCTTCGTCGGAGAAAACTTTTTCCATGGTCTCGGA
TCTCATTGCCCCCCGGATCTGCGAAAGCTCGAGAGAGATAGATTTGTAGAGAGAGACTGGTGATTTCAGC
GTGTCCTCTCCAAATGAAATGAACTTCCTTATATAGAGGAAGGGTCTTGCGAAGGATAGTGGGATTGTGC
GTCATCCCTTACGTCAGTGGAGATATCACATCAATCCACTTGCTTTGAAGACGTGGTTGGAACGTCTTCT
TTTTCCACGATGCTCCTCGTGGGTGGGGGTCCATCTTTGGGACCACTGTCGGCAGAGGCATCTTGAACGA
TAGCCTTTCCTTTATCGCAATGATGGCATTTGTAGGTGCCACCTTCCTTTTCTACTGTCCTTTTGATGAA
GTGACAGATAGCTGGGCAATGGAATCCGAGGAGGTTTCCCGATATTACCCTTTGTTGAAAAGTCTCAATA
GCCCTTTGGTCTTCTGAGACTGTATCTTTGATATTCTTGGAGTAGACGAGAGTGTCGTGCTCCACCATGT
TCACATCAATCCACTTGCTTTGAAGACGTGGTTGGAACGTCTTCTTTTTCCACGATGCTCCTCGTGGGTG
GGGGTCCATCTTTGGGACCACTGTCGGCAGAGGCATCTTGAACGATAGCCTTTCCTTTATCGCAATGATG
GCATTTGTAGGTGCCACCTTCCTTTTCTACTGTCCTTTTGATGAAGTGACAGATAGCTGGGCAATGGAAT
CCGAGGAGGTTTCCCGATATTACCCTTTGTTGAAAAGTCTCAATAGCCCTTTGGTCTTCTGAGACTGTAT
CTTTGATATTCTTGGAGTAGACGAGAGTGTCGTGCTCCACCATGTTGGCAAGCTGCTCTAGCTCACGTTG
ACGGAAACTGCAGAACGATCTCAGTTAGGTCATGGGAAAGCTGATATTCATCCCTCTGAGACTCTATATA
ATTAAATGCGTTTGGGGGATTAGCTAATTGAGAATCCATATAGAGAAATATGGCCGCGCAGCGACGCCGG
TTGAAGAATATGAACAAGGAATAAGATGAACAAGGAAGAAGATGAACAAGCAATAATTTAATTAATTATT
GTTAATAAGCATAAATTATGAAAATAATTTTGATGGTAATGAAAGTATTATAAATAATATTTAGGAGAAA
ATATTGTTAAGGAAATATCTGGTTATGTTTATTTGTTAAGGTATATGGGTTTTTATAGAAACCCAGGAGC
AGCTATGGTAAGAAACCCAGGACTCAAAAAATGCCTCTCAACTTCTCTCATATGTTGCGGAGTCTGGAGT
CCCATTTATACCATAGAAAGCATTGGGGGTATAGCATGGTAATTTCACATCGGACTCCATACCGCGGCCA
TCTATATAATATTACTGATGGCCGCGCGAAGTCCCGGTATGCCTTTTCAGCCGTTGGATCTGGAGCCGTA
CCTTTTTCGCGTTCCCATTTTGCCCCTGGAGTCCCGAGCTATTTACGACCCCCTGCCACCGAGTCCCCTT
CGTGGAGCGCTCTTCGTCCAACACGTGTCCCAACTTTTGCGCATTTTTGACTACCTGTCGCGCACTTGAA
TTAAAGTTGCCCTTTTATTTTCTTCCAATTATTTTGCGGCTGAGTAGTCTAGTGGATCCCCCGGAGCTCC
ACTTGGGATAGGTTAAGAAAATATGTCTGGCTTGTAAACGAAAAGAATCGGGGTTTCTAGGCATTTTTTA
AATAGTGACCCAGGACTCAAAAACTAGCTCTCAACTTCTCTCATATGTTGTGGAGTCTGGAGTCCTTTAT
ATATGTTTACGCTATAGAAGGCATTTGGGGACTCTCCCGGGCCCACCATAGGACTCCATACCGCGGCCAT
CTATATAATATTACTGATGGCCGCGCGGATTTTGGAGCCCCCTTTTGTCGTTAGCGCGACCTTTAATTCA
AATTAAAGGTTGCTTTTTTCTATCGTCCGATCATTTTGCGCCTGACTAGCCTAGATATTAGCAACAACTT
CGCGGCTAAGTTGTTGACCGTCAAGTATAAATTAATGGGCTTATGGCCTAATGGGTATAGAGCAAAATGG
CATGCCTGCAGACTAGTGCTTTACTCTGATCCGCAGATATTTCATCAGGAAAGAGCTTTGCAAGTTCCTT
CATTGTAGCATCAATAATTTCTGAGTCACTACATGCAATCCATTCTTCTGCTGGGGCAAAAACTAACTCC
AACATGGATTGGTTTGGATTGTAATATTCCTTACATGTTACAGACATGTCAGCATAAACACTTAAAAGCG
GGCTTCTGCTAAAGAGTAGATGATCATAGGTGTTCTTCAATTTCCTATCAAACCAGATGTGAACGTTGAT
AACTGGAACTCCAACTAATTTCTCTAATTTCTTGAAGTATGAAATCTCTCTCCAGTCTTCAGGCACTAGT
GAATTCGCTAGCGTTAACTGGCCATAATCCTGTGTATGCAACGTTGAAAATTCGGATCTATTTTTACGAT
TCGATCATGAATTAATAAAATTTAAATTTTATTGAATGATTTTCTAGTACATAACTGACATACGACTTAT
CAGTTGCGAAACGAACAGCTCTAATTACATTGTTAAGTGAAATTACGCCTAATTCGTCTAAGTACAACAT
AACCAACTGTTTAAACCTAATTAAATAAGTCGACCCAGAAGCTGTCAGAGATGTCGTCCAGACTTGGAAG
TTCAGGTAAGCTTTGTGGAGATGCAACGCTCTCCGTAAGTTGTGGTTGAATCGGATCTGGACGTGGTATA
TACGCGTCCTGGTGTATAGCAGATCCTCTACTCCGTATATCTTGAAATATAGGGGATTTATTATCTCCCA
GATATACACGCCATTCTCTGCCTGACGTGCAGTGATGATTTCCCCTGTGCGTGAATCCATGACCGGTGCA
GCCTATGTGGAAGTATATGGTGCACCCACAGTTTAGATCAATGCGTCGTCGTCTAATCGCCCTCCTCTTG
GCTTGCCTGTGTGCCTTCTTGATAGAGGGGGGCGTCGAGAGTGATGAAGATAACATTCTTGAGAGTCCAA
TGTTTGAGCGACGCATTTTCCGCTTTATCCAGGAAATCTTTATAGCTGGATCCCTCGCCTGGATTGCAAA
GCACGATTGAAGGGATCCCTCCTTTAATTTGAACTGGTTTCCCGTACTTGCAATTTGACTGCCAGTCTTT
TTGGGCCCCAAGAAGCTCTTTCCAATGCTTTAGCTTTAGGTATTGCGGTGCTACGTCATCAATGACGTTA
TAGGCAACATTATTCGAGTACACTCGATTATTGAAGTCCAGGTGTCCACTGAGGTAATTATGTGGGCCTA
AAGCACGAGCCCACATCGTCTTGCCCGTTCTAGAATCACCTTCCACTATGAGACTAACTGGTCTTACAGG
CCGCGCAGCGGGACCCATTCCAAAATAATCATCCGCCCATTCTTGCATCTGTTCAGGAACGTTAGTGAAA
GAGGAAAGTGGAAATGGAGGGACCCATTGTTCAGGCGCCTTTTTGAAAAGGCGTTCCAAGTTCGCTGTAA
TGTTATGGTAACTCACGATGAACGCCCTTGGATCTCCGGCCCGGATAATTGCAAGAGCTTCCGCCAAACT
AGGTGCATTGATGGCGTTATAATAGACGTCGTCTTTATTCTTCTTTGTACCCCCAGGCACTTTGAACTGT
CCGGATTCACAACAATCGCCGTCTTTGGTGATGTAATTCTTGACGGCGTTGGCGTCTTTGGCTGCTTGTA
TGTTTGGGTGAAAATTGGTCGACCTTCTGGGGTGAGTAAGGTCGAAAAATCTCTTATTCTTGATGTTGGA
CTTTCCAGAGAGTTGGATGAGACAGTGAAGGTGTGGGAATCCGTCCGAGTGCTCCTCTCTGGCAACTCGA
ATATATGTTGGTTTGACGACTGACCATGATAAGGTTTGAAGCATTTGAAGAGCTTCATTTTTTGGGATAT
CGCACTTGGGATAGGTTAAGAAAATATGTCTGGCTTGTAAACGAAAAGAATCGGGGTTTCTAGGCATTTT
TTAAATAGTGACCCAGGACTCAAAAACTAGCTCTCAACTTCTCTCATATGTTGTGGAGTCTGGAGTCCTT
TATATATGTTTACGCCATAGAAAGCATTGGGGGTATNGCATGGTAATTTCATATCGGACTCCATACCGCG
GCCATCTATATAATATTACTGATGGCCGCGCGGATTTTGGAGCCCCCTTTTGTCGTTAGCGCGACCTTTA
ATTCAAATTAAAGGTTGCTTTTTTCTATCGTCCAATCATTTTGCGCCTGACTAGCCTAGATATTAGCAAC
AACTTCGCGACTAAGTTGTTGACCGTCAAGTATAAATTAATGGGCTTATGGCCCAATGGGTATAGAGCAA
AATGCCCAAGCGTGATGCCCCGTGGCGCTTATTAGCGGGTACGTCTAAGGTAAGTCGAAATGCCAACTAC
TCTCCCTTGAGAGTATTGGGCCCTAAAGTTAATAAGGGACCTCGAGGGGGGGCCCGGTACCCGGGGATCC
TCTAGAGTCGACCTGCAGGCATGCAAGCTTGGCACTGGCCGTCGTTTTACAACGTCGTGACTGGGAAAAC
CCTGGCGTTACCCAACTTAATCGCCTTGCAGCACATCCCCCTTTCGCCAGCTGGCGTAATAGCGAAGAGG
CCCGCACCGATCGCCCTTCCCAACAGTTGCGCAGCCTGAATGGCGAATGCTAGAGCAGCTTGAGCTTGGA
TCAGATTGTCGTTTCCCGCCTTCAGTTTAAACTATCAGTGTTTGACAGGATATATTGGCGGGTAAACCTA
AGAGAAAAGAGCGTTTATTAGAATAATCGGATATTTAAAAGGGCGTGAAAAGGTTTATCCGTTCGTCCAT
TTGTATGTGCATGCCAACCACAGGGTTCCCCTCGGGATCAAAGTACTTTGATCCAACCCCTCCGCTGCTA
TAGTGCAGTCGGCTTCTGACGTTCAGTGCAGCCGTCTTCTGAAAACGACATGTCGCACAAGTCCTAAGTT
ACGCGACAGGCTGCCGCCCTGCCCTTTTCCTGGCGTTTTCTTGTCGCGTGTTTTAGTCGCATAAAGTAGA
ATACTTGCGACTAGAACCGGAGACATTACGCCATGAACAAGAGCGCCGCCGCTGGCCTGCTGGGCTATGC
CCGCGTCAGCACCGACGACCAGGACTTGACCAACCAACGGGCCGAACTGCACGCGGCCGGCTGCACCAAG
CTGTTTTCCGAGAAGATCACCGGCACCAGGCGCGACCGCCCGGAGCTGGCCAGGATGCTTGACCACCTAC
GCCCTGGCGACGTTGTGACAGTGACCAGGCTAGACCGCCTGGCCCGCAGCACCCGCGACCTACTGGACAT
TGCCGAGCGCATCCAGGAGGCCGGCGCGGGCCTGCGTAGCCTGGCAGAGCCGTGGGCCGACACCACCACG
CCGGCCGGCCGCATGGTGTTGACCGTGTTCGCCGGCATTGCCGAGTTCGAGCGTTCCCTAATCATCGACC
GCACCCGGAGCGGGCGCGAGGCCGCCAAGGCCCGAGGCGTGAAGTTTGGCCCCCGCCCTACCCTCACCCC
GGCACAGATCGCGCACGCCCGCGAGCTGATCGACCAGGAAGGCCGCACCGTGAAAGAGGCGGCTGCACTG
CTTGGCGTGCATCGCTCGACCCTGTACCGCGCACTTGAGCGCAGCGAGGAAGTGACGCCCACCGAGGCCA
GGCGGCGCGGTGCCTTCCGTGAGGACGCATTGACCGAGGCCGACGCCCTGGCGGCCGCCGAGAATGAACG
CCAAGAGGAACAAGCATGAAACCGCACCAGGACGGCCAGGACGAACCGTTTTTCATTACCGAAGAGATCG
AGGCGGAGATGATCGCGGCCGGGTACGTGTTCGAGCCGCCCGCGCACGTCTCAACCGTGCGGCTGCATGA
AATCCTGGCCGGTTTGTCTGATGCCAAGCTGGCGGCCTGGCCGGCCAGCTTGGCCGCTGAAGAAACCGAG
CGCCGCCGTCTAAAAAGGTGATGTGTATTTGAGTAAAACAGCTTGCGTCATGCGGTCGCTGCGTATATGA
TGCGATGAGTAAATAAACAAATACGCAAGGGGAACGCATGAAGGTTATCGCTGTACTTAACCAGAAAGGC
GGGTCAGGCAAGACGACCATCGCAACCCATCTAGCCCGCGCCCTGCAACTCGCCGGGGCCGATGTTCTGT
TAGTCGATTCCGATCCCCAGGGCAGTGCCCGCGATTGGGCGGCCGTGCGGGAAGATCAACCGCTAACCGT
TGTCGGCATCGACCGCCCGACGATTGACCGCGACGTGAAGGCCATCGGCCGGCGCGACTTCGTAGTGATC
GACGGAGCGCCCCAGGCGGCGGACTTGGCTGTGTCCGCGATCAAGGCAGCCGACTTCGTGCTGATTCCGG
TGCAGCCAAGCCCTTACGACATATGGGCCACCGCCGACCTGGTGGAGCTGGTTAAGCAGCGCATTGAGGT
CACGGATGGAAGGCTACAAGCGGCCTTTGTCGTGTCGCGGGCGATCAAAGGCACGCGCATCGGCGGTGAG
GTTGCCGAGGCGCTGGCCGGGTACGAGCTGCCCATTCTTGAGTCCCGTATCACGCAGCGCGTGAGCTACC
CAGGCACTGCCGCCGCCGGCACAACCGTTCTTGAATCAGAACCCGAGGGCGACGCTGCCCGCGAGGTCCA
GGCGCTGGCCGCTGAAATTAAATCAAAACTCATTTGAGTTAATGAGGTAAAGAGAAAATGAGCAAAAGCA
CAAACACGCTAAGTGCCGGCCGTCCGAGCGCACGCAGCAGCAAGGCTGCAACGTTGGCCAGCCTGGCAGA
CACGCCAGCCATGAAGCGGGTCAACTTTCAGTTGCCGGCGGAGGATCACACCAAGCTGAAGATGTACGCG
GTACGCCAAGGCAAGACCATTACCGAGCTGCTATCTGAATACATCGCGCAGCTACCAGAGTAAATGAGCA
AATGAATAAATGAGTAGATGAATTTTAGCGGCTAAAGGAGGCGGCATGGAAAATCAAGAACAACCAGGCA
CCGACGCCGTGGAATGCCCCATGTGTGGAGGAACGGGCGGTTGGCCAGGCGTAAGCGGCTGGGTTGCCTG
CCGGCCCTGCAATGGCACTGGAACCCCCAAGCCCGAGGAATCGGCGTGAGCGGTCGCAAACCATCCGGCC
CGGTACAAATCGGCGCGGCGCTGGGTGATGACCTGGTGGAGAAGTTGAAGGCCGCGCAGGCCGCCCAGCG
GCAACGCATCGAGGCAGAAGCACGCCCCGGTGAATCGTGGCAAGCGGCCGCTGATCGAATCCGCAAAGAA
TCCCGGCAACCGCCGGCAGCCGGTGCGCCGTCGATTAGGAAGCCGCCCAAGGGCGACGAGCAACCAGATT
TTTTCGTTCCGATGCTCTATGACGTGGGCACCCGCGATAGTCGCAGCATCATGGACGTGGCCGTTTTCCG
TCTGTCGAAGCGTGACCGACGAGCTGGCGAGGTGATCCGCTACGAGCTTCCAGACGGGCACGTAGAGGTT
TCCGCAGGGCCGGCCGGCATGGCCAGTGTGTGGGATTACGACCTGGTACTGATGGCGGTTTCCCATCTAA
CCGAATCCATGAACCGATACCGGGAAGGGAAGGGAGACAAGCCCGGCCGCGTGTTCCGTCCACACGTTGC
GGACGTACTCAAGTTCTGCCGGCGAGCCGATGGCGGAAAGCAGAAAGACGACCTGGTAGAAACCTGCATT
CGGTTAAACACCACGCACGTTGCCATGCAGCGTACGAAGAAGGCCAAGAACGGCCGCCTGGTGACGGTAT
CCGAGGGTGAAGCCTTGATTAGCCGCTACAAGATCGTAAAGAGCGAAACCGGGCGGCCGGAGTACATCGA
GATCGAGCTAGCTGATTGGATGTACCGCGAGATCACAGAAGGCAAGAACCCGGACGTGCTGACGGTTCAC
CCCGATTACTTTTTGATCGATCCCGGCATCGGCCGTTTTCTCTACCGCCTGGCACGCCGCGCCGCAGGCA
AGGCAGAAGCCAGATGGTTGTTCAAGACGATCTACGAACGCAGTGGCAGCGCCGGAGAGTTCAAGAAGTT
CTGTTTCACCGTGCGCAAGCTGATCGGGTCAAATGACCTGCCGGAGTACGATTTGAAGGAGGAGGCGGGG
CAGGCTGGCCCGATCCTAGTCATGCGCTACCGCAACCTGATCGAGGGCGAAGCATCCGCCGGTTCCTAAT
GTACGGAGCAGATGCTAGGGCAAATTGCCCTAGCAGGGGAAAAAGGTCGAAAAGGTGTCTTTCCTGTGGA
TAGCACGTACATTGGGAACCCAAAGCCGTACATTGGGAACCGGAACCCGTACATTGGGAACCCAAAGCCG
TACATTGGGAACCGGTCACACATGTAAGTGACTGATATAAAAGAGAAAAAAGGCGATTTTTCCGCCTAAA
ACTCTTTAAAACTTATTAAAACTCTTAAAACCCGCCTGGCCTGTGCATAACTGTCTGGCCAGCGCACAGC
CGAAGAGCTGCAAAAAGCGCCTACCCTTCGGTCGCTGCGCTCCCTACGCCCCGCCGCTTCGCGTCGGCCT
ATCGCGGCCGCTGGCCGCTCAAAAATGGCTGGCCTACGGCCAGGCAATCTACCAGGGCGCGGACAAGCCG
CGCCGTCGCCACTCGACCGCCGGCGCCCACATCAAGGCACCCTGCCTCGCGCGTTTCGGTGATGACGGTG
AAAACCTCTGACACATGCAGCTCCCGGAGACGGTCACAGCTTGTCTGTAAGCGGATGCCGGGAGCAGACA
AGCCCGTCAGGGCGCGTCAGCGGGTGTTGGCGGGTGTCGGGGCGCAGCCATGACCCAGTCACGTAGCGAT
AGCGGAGTGTATACTGGCTTAACTATGCGGCATCAGAGCAGATTGTACTGAGAGTGCACCATATGCGGTG
TGAAATACCGCACAGATGCGTAAGGAGAAAATACCGCATCAGGCGCTCTTCCGCTTCCTCGCTCACTGAC
TCGCTGCGCTCGGTCGTTCGGCTGCGGCGAGCGGTATCAGCTCACTCAAAGGCGGTAATACGGTTATCCA
CAGAATCAGGGGATAACGCAGGAAAGAACATGTGAGCAAAAGGCCAGCAAAAGGCCAGGAACCGTAAAAA
GGCCGCGTTGCTGGCGTTTTTCCATAGGCTCCGCCCCCCTGACGAGCATCACAAAAATCGACGCTCAAGT
CAGAGGTGGCGAAACCCGACAGGACTATAAAGATACCAGGCGTTTCCCCCTGGAAGCTCCCTCGTGCGCT
CTCCTGTTCCGACCCTGCCGCTTACCGGATACCTGTCCGCCTTTCTCCCTTCGGGAAGCGTGGCGCTTTC
TCATAGCTCACGCTGTAGGTATCTCAGTTCGGTGTAGGTCGTTCGCTCCAAGCTGGGCTGTGTGCACGAA
CCCCCCGTTCAGCCCGACCGCTGCGCCTTATCCGGTAACTATCGTCTTGAGTCCAACCCGGTAAGACACG
ACTTATCGCCACTGGCAGCAGCCACTGGTAACAGGATTAGCAGAGCGAGGTATGTAGGCGGTGCTACAGA
GTTCTTGAAGTGGTGGCCTAACTACGGCTACACTAGAAGGACAGTATTTGGTATCTGCGCTCTGCTGAAG
CCAGTTACCTTCGGAAAAAGAGTTGGTAGCTCTTGATCCGGCAAACAAACCACCGCTGGTAGCGGTGGTT
TTTTTGTTTGCAAGCAGCAGATTACGCGCAGAAAAAAAGGATCTCAAGAAGATCCTTTGATCTTTTCTAC
GGGGTCTGACGCTCAGTGGAACGAAAACTCACGTTAAGGGATTTTGGTCATGCATTCTAGGTACTAAAAC
AATTCATCCAGTAAAATATAATATTTTATTTTCTCCCAATCAGGCTTGATCCCCAGTAAGTCAAAAAATA
GCTCGACATACTGTTCTTCCCCGATATCCTCCCTGATCGACCGGACGCAGAAGGCAATGTCATACCACTT
GTCCGCCCTGCCGCTTCTCCCAAGATCAATAAAGCCACTTACTTTGCCATCTTTCACAAAGATGTTGCTG
TCTCCCAGGTCGCCGTGGGAAAAGACAAGTTCCTCTTCGGGCTTTTCCGTCTTTAAAAAATCATACAGCT
CGCGCGGATCTTTAAATGGAGTGTCTTCTTCCCAGTTTTCGCAATCCACATCGGCCAGATCGTTATTCAG
TAAGTAATCCAATTCGGCTAAGCGGCTGTCTAAGCTATTCGTATAGGGACAATCCGATATGTCGATGGAG
TGAAAGAGCCTGATGCACTCCGCATACAGCTCGATAATCTTTTCAGGGCTTTGTTCATCTTCATACTCTT
CCGAGCAAAGGACGCCATCGGCCTCACTCATGAGCAGATTGCTCCAGCCATCATGCCGTTCAAAGTGCAG
GACCTTTGGAACAGGCAGCTTTCCTTCCAGCCATAGCATCATGTCCTTTTCCCGTTCCACATCATAGGTG
GTCCCTTTATACCGGCTGTCCGTCATTTTTAAATATAGGTTTTCATTTTCTCCCACCAGCTTATATACCT
TAGCAGGAGACATTCCTTCCGTATCTTTTACGCAGCGGTATTTTTCGATCAGTTTTTTCAATTCCGGTGA
TATTCTCATTTTAGCCATTTATTATTTCCTTCCTCTTTTCTACAGTATTTAAAGATACCCCAAGAAGCTA
ATTATAACAAGACGAACTCCAATTCACTGTTCCTTGCATTCTAAAACCTTAAATACCAGAAAACAGCTTT
TTCAAAGTTGTTTTCAAAGTTGGCGTATAACATAGTATCGACGGAGCCGATTTTGAAACCGCGGTGATCA
CAGGCAGCAACGCTCTGTCATCGTTACAATCAACATGCTACCCTCCGCGAGATCATCCGTGTTTCAAACC
CGGCAGCTTAGTTGCCGTTCTTCCGAATAGCATCGGTAACATGAGCAAAGTCTGCCGCCTTACAACGGCT
CTCCCGCTGACGCCGTCCCGGACTGATGGGCTGCCTGTATCGAGTGGTGATTTTGTGCCGAGCTGCCGGT
CGGGGAGCTGTTGGCTGGCTGGTGGCAGGATATATTGTGGTGTAAACAAATTGACGCTTAGACAACTTAA
TAACACATTGCGGACGTTTTTAATGTACTGAATTAACGCCGAATTAATTCGGGGATAGCCCTTTGGTCTT
CTGAGACTGTATCTTTGATATTCTTGGAGTAGACGAGAGTGTCGTGCTCCACCATGTTGGCAAGCTGCTC
TAGCCAATACGCAAACCGCCTCTCCCCGCGCGTTGGCCGATTCATTAATGCAGCTGGCACGACAGGTTTC
CCGACTGGAAAGCGGGCAGTGAGCGCAACGCAATTAATGTGAGTTAGCTCACTCATTAGGCACCCCAGGC
TTTACACTTTATGCTTCCGGCTCGTATGTTGTGTGGAATTGTGAGCGGATAACAATTTCACACAGGAAAC
AGCTATGACATGATTACG
